>Addgene plasmid #28107 | BRPF1 (3MO8) | depositor partial sequence | sequence record 13307 | Author sequence
GAGGACTCCCCGCTGGATGCTCTGGACCTCGTGTGGGCCAAATGCCGAGGCTATCCATCATACCCAGCTC
TGATCATTGATCCAAAGATGCCCCGAGAAGGTATGTTCCACCATGGGGTTCCCATCCCTGTGCCCCCACT
GGAGGTGCTGAAACTTGGGGAGCAGATGACCCAGGAAGCCCGAGAGCATCTCTACCTCGTCCTCTTCTTT
GACAACAAACGAACCTGGCAGTGGCTGCCCAGGACCAAGCTGGTTCCTCTGGGTGTGAACCAGGACCTAG
ACAAGGAGAAGATGCTGGAGGGCCGCAAGTCCAACATCCGCAAGTCAGTACAGATCGCCTACCACAGGGC
TCTGCAGCACCGCAGCAAGGTGCAAGGCGAGCAGAGC
