>Addgene plasmid #28107 | BRPF1 (3MO8) | addgene partial sequence | sequence record 34430 | 28107 with T7
TTTGTTTAACTTTAAGAAGGAGATATACCATGCATCATCATCATCATCACAGCAGCGGCAGAGAAAACTT
GTATTTCCAGGGCGAGGACTCCCCGCTGGATGCTCTGGACCTCGTGTGGGCCAAATGCCGAGGCTATCCA
TCATACCCAGCTCTGATCATTGATCCAAAGATGCCCCGAGAAGGTATGTTCCACCATGGGGTTCCCATCC
CTGTGCCCCCACTGGAGGTGCTGAAACTTGGGGAGCAGATGACCCAGGAAGCCCGAGAGCATCTCTACCT
CGTCCTCTTCTTTGACAACAAACGAACCTGGCAGTGGCTGCCCAGGACCAAGCTGGTTCCTCTGGGTGTG
AACCAGGACCTAGACAAGGAGAAGATGCTGGAGGGCCGCAAGTCCAACATCCGCAAGTCAGTACAGATCG
CCTACCACAGGGCTCTGCAGCACCGCAGCAAGGTGCAAGGCGAGCAGAGCTGATGACGAAGCTTGCGGCC
GCACTCGAGCACCACCACCACCACCACTGAGATCCGGCTGCTAACAAAGCCCGAAAGGAAGCTGAGTTGG
CTGCTGCCACCGCTGAGCAATAACTAGCATAACCCCTTGGGGCCTCTAAACGGGTCTTGAGGGGTTTTTT
GCTGAAAGGAGGAACTATATCCGGATTGGCGAATGGG
[124 nt withheld, positions 668-791]
CGCCGGCTTTCCCCGTCAAGCTCTAAATC
