[The description below was written by a language model from this plasmid's Addgene catalogue record.]
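Description:
BRPF1 (3MO8) is a bacterial expression plasmid built on pET28-MHL, a structural-genomics derivative of the pET28 family, and designed to produce a fragment of human BRPF1 (bromodomain and PHD finger containing 1, also known as BR140) for structure determination. The plasmid is selected with kanamycin and is recorded as low copy. The record does not list the origin of replication or the promoter. However, T7 and T7-terminator sequencing primers flank the insert, which fits the usual pET arrangement in which the coding sequence lies between a T7 promoter and T7 terminator and is expressed in a host that supplies T7 RNA polymerase.

The insert is a 387 bp segment covering the PWWP domain of BRPF1 rather than the full open reading frame, a limitation the depositor notes explicitly. It was introduced by ligation-independent cloning, and the record does not say whether the cloning sites were preserved. The backbone supplies an N-terminal His-tag with an integrated TEV protease recognition site. This allows the domain to be purified by immobilised metal affinity chromatography and the tag to be cleaved off afterwards, leaving a near-native protein suitable for crystallisation. According to the depositor comments, this clone is the one associated with several deposited crystal structures of the BRPF1 PWWP domain. Its typical use is therefore recombinant production of this chromatin-reader domain for crystallography, biophysical characterisation or binding studies. No feature table was provided, so this description rests on the catalogue fields alone.
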