Addgene plasmid #28107: BRPF1 (3MO8)
Purpose: Bacterial expression for structure determination; may not be full ORF
Depositing lab: Cheryl Arrowsmith. Depositing organization: University of Toronto.
Backbone
  Vector backbone: pET28-MHL (Addgene plasmid 26096)
  Backbone manufacturer: SGC
  Backbone size w/o insert (bp): 7325
  Vector type: Bacterial Expression
Growth in bacteria
  Bacterial resistance: Kanamycin, 50 μg/mL
  Growth temperature: 37°C
  Growth strain: DH5alpha
  Copy number: Low Copy
Gene/Insert
  Gene/Insert name: BRPF1:JMC014-E01:C44383 (alt names: PDB IDs: 3L42, 3MO8, 5C6S; bromodomain and PHD finger containing 1, PWWP domain; gi|51173719)
  Species: H. sapiens (human)
  Insert size (bp): 387
  Entrez Gene: BRPF1 (a.k.a. BR140, IDDDFP)
  Tag / fusion protein: His-tag with integrated TEV protease site (N terminal on backbone)
  Cloning method: Restriction Enzyme; 5′ cloning site Ligation-independent cloning (unknown if destroyed); 3′ cloning site Ligation-independent cloning (unknown if destroyed)
  Sequencing primers: 5′ T7; 3′ T7-term
Terms and licenses: Academic/Nonprofit Terms; Industry Terms: Not Available to Industry
Depositor comments: PDB: 3MO8. https://www.thesgc.org/structures/3MO8/ PDB: 5C6S. https://www.thesgc.org/structures/5C6S Note that this clone is the same as PDB IDs 3MO8 and 5C6S
How to cite: BRPF1 (3MO8) was a gift from Cheryl Arrowsmith (Addgene plasmid # 28107 ; http://n2t.net/addgene:28107 ; RRID:Addgene_28107)
